>Addgene plasmid #105481 | pISH-mCherry | addgene full sequence | sequence record 213323 | Addgene NGS Result
AAGATCAAAGGATCTTCTTGAGATCCTTTTTTTCTGCGCGTAATCTGCTGCTTGCAAACAAAAAAACCAC
CGCTACCAGCGGTGGTTTGTTTGCCGGATCAAGAGCTACCAACTCTTTTTCCGAAGGTAACTGGCTTCAG
CAGAGCGCAGATACCAAATACTGTTCTTCTAGTGTAGCCGTAGTTAGGCCACCACTTCAAGAACTCTGTA
GCACCGCCTACATACCTCGCTCTGCTAATCCTGTTACCAGTGGCTGCTGCCAGTGGCGATAAGTCGTGTC
TTACCGGGTTGGACTCAAGACGATAGTTACCGGATAAGGCGCAGCGGTCGGGCTGAACGGGGGGTTCGTG
CACACAGCCCAGCTTGGAGCGAACGACCTACACCGAACTGAGATACCTACAGCGTGAGCTATGAGAAAGC
GCCACGCTTCCCGAAGGGAGAAAGGCGGACAGGTATCCGGTAAGCGGCAGGGTCGGAACAGGAGAGCGCA
CGAGGGAGCTTCCAGGGGGAAACGCCTGGTATCTTTATAGTCCTGTCGGGTTTCGCCACCTCTGACTTGA
GCGTCGATTTTTGTGATGCTCGTCAGGGGGGCGGAGCCTATGGAAAAACGCCAGCAACGCGGCCTTTTTA
CGGTTCCTGGCCTTTTGCTGGCCTTTTGCTCACATGTTCTTTCCTGCGTTATCCCCTGATTCTGTGGATA
ACCGTATTACCGCCTTTGAGTGAGCTGATACCGCTCGCCGCAGCCGAACGACCGAGCGCAGCGAGTCAGT
GAGCGAGGAAGCGGAAGAGCGCCCAATACGCAAACCGCCTCTCCCCGCGCGTTGGCCGATTCATTAATGC
AGCTGGCACGACAGGTTTCCCGACTGGAAAGCGGGCAGTGAGCGCAACGCAATTAATGTGAGTTAGCTCA
CTCATTAGGCACCCCAGGCTTTACACTTTATGCTTCCGGCTCGTATGTTGTGTGGAATTGTGAGCGGATA
ACAATTTCACACAGGAAACAGCTATGACCATGATTACGCCAAGCTATTTAGGTGACACTATAGAATACTC
AAGCTATGCATCCAACGCGTTGGGAGCTCTCCCATATGGTCGACCTGCAGGCGGCCGCGAATTCACTAGT
GATTTTCAGCCTCTGCTTGATCTCGCCCTTCAGGGCGCCGTCCTCGGGGTACATCCGCTCGGAGGAGGCC
TCCCAGCCCATGGTCTTCTTCTGCATTACGGGGCCGTCGGAGGGGAAGTTGGTGCCGCGCAGCTTCACCT
TGTAGATGAACTCGCCGTCCTGCAGGGAGGAGTCCTGGGTCACGGTCACCACGCCGCCGTCCTCGAAGTT
CATCACGCGCTCCCACTTGAAGCCCTCGGGGAAGGACAGCTTCAAGTAGTCGGGGATGTCGGCGGGGTGC
TTCACGTAGGCCTTGGAGCCGTACATGAACTGAGGGGACAGGATGTCCCAGGCGAAGGGCAGGGGGCCAC
CCTTGGTCACCTTCAGCTTGGCGGTCTGGGTGCCCTCGTAGGGGCGGCCCTCGCCCTCGCCCTCGATCTC
GAACTCGTGGCCGTTCACGGAGCCCTCCATGTGCACCTTGAAGCGCATGAACTCCTTGATGATGGCCATG
TTATCCAATCGAATTCCCGCGGCCGCCATGGCGGCCGGGAGCATGCGACGTCGGGCCCAATTCGCCCTAT
AGTGAGTCGTATTACAATTCACTGGCCGTCGTTTTACAACGTCGTGACTGGGAAAACCCTGGCGTTACCC
AACTTAATCGCCTTGCAGCACATCCCCCTTTCGCCAGCTGGCGTAATAGCGAAGAGGCCCGCACCGATCG
CCCTTCCCAACAGTTGCGCAGCCTGAATGGCGAATGG
[124 nt withheld, positions 1858-1981]
C
[91 nt withheld, positions 1983-2073]
A
[49 nt withheld, positions 2075-2123]
CCTTTGACGTTGGAGTCCACGTTCTTT
[37 nt withheld, positions 2151-2187]
ACCCTATCTCGGTCTATTCTTTTGATTTATAAGGGATTTTGCCGATTTCGGCCTATTGGTTAAAAAATGA
GCTGATTTAACAAAAATTTAACGCGAATTTTAACAAAATATTAACGCTTACAATTTCCTGATGCGGTATT
TTCTCCTTACGCATCTGTGCGGTATTTCACACCGCATCAGGTGGCACTTTTCGGGGAAATGTGCGCGGAA
CCCCTATTTGTTTATTTTTCTAAATACATTCAAATATGTATCCGCTCATGAGACAATAACCCTGATAAAT
GCTTCAATAATATTGAAAAAGGAAGAGTATGAGTATTCAACATTTCCGTGTCGCCCTTATTCCCTTTTTT
GCGGCATTTTGCCTTCCTGTTTTTGCTCACCCAGAAACGCTGGTGAAAGTAAAAGATGCTGAAGATCAGT
TGGGTGCACGAGTGGGTTACATCGAACTGGATCTCAACAGCGGTAAGATCCTTGAGAGTTTTCGCCCCGA
AGAACGTTTTCCAATGATGAGCACTTTTAAAGTTCTGCTATGTGGCGCGGTATTATCCCGTATTGACGCC
GGGCAAGAGCAACTCGGTCGCCGCATACACTATTCTCAGAATGACTTGGTTGAGTACTCACCAGTCACAG
AAAAGCATCTTACGGATGGCATGACAGTAAGAGAATTATGCAGTGCTGCCATAACCATGAGTGATAACAC
TGCGGCCAACTTACTTCTGACAACGATCGGAGGACCGAAGGAGCTAACCGCTTTTTTGCACAACATGGGG
GATCATGTAACTCGCCTTGATCGTTGGGAACCGGAGCTGAATGAAGCCATACCAAACGACGAGCGTGACA
CCACGATGCCTGTAGCAATGGCAACAACGTTGCGCAAACTATTAACTGGCGAACTACTTACTCTAGCTTC
CCGGCAACAATTAATAGACTGGATGGAGGCGGATAAAGTTGCAGGACCACTTCTGCGCTCGGCCCTTCCG
GCTGGCTGGTTTATTGCTGATAAATCTGGAGCCGGTGAGCGTGGGTCTCGCGGTATCATTGCAGCACTGG
GGCCAGATGGTAAGCCCTCCCGTATCGTAGTTATCTACACGACGGGGAGTCAGGCAACTATGGATGAACG
AAATAGACAGATCGCTGAGATAGGTGCCTCACTGATTAAGCATTGGTAACTGTCAGACCAAGTTTACTCA
TATATACTTTAGATTGATTTAAAACTTCATTTTTAATTTAAAAGGATCTAGGTGAAGATCCTTTTTGATA
ATCTCATGACCAAAATCCCTTAACGTGAGTTTTCGTTCCACTGAGCGTCAGACCCCGTAGAA
Features (pLannotate 1.2.2; 14 found; start..end, strand, type, name):
     18..606     +  rep_origin     ori: high-copy-number ColE1/pMB1/pBR322/pUC origin of replication
    789..881     +  CDS            lacI (fragment): lac repressor; lacI; The lac repressor binds to the lac operator to inhibit transcription in E. coli. This inhibition can be relieved by adding lactose or isopropyl-β-D-thiogalactopyranoside (IPTG).
    894..915     +  protein_bind   CAP binding site: CAP binding activates transcription in the presence of cAMP. E. coli catabolite activator protein
    930..960     +  promoter       lac promoter: promoter for the E. coli lac operon
    968..984     +  protein_bind   lac operator: The lac repressor binds to the lac operator to inhibit transcription in E. coli. This inhibition can be relieved by adding lactose or isopropyl-β-D-thiogalactopyranoside (IPTG). lac repressor encoded by lacI
   1026..1044    +  promoter       SP6 promoter: promoter for bacteriophage SP6 RNA polymerase
   1056..1118    +  CDS            VESPI_VESMG (fragment): Experimental evidence at protein level: Swiss-Prot protein existence level 1. Shows contractile activity on isolated ileum smooth muscle. From Vespa magnifica (Hornet).
   1121..1615    -  CDS            sfCherry2 (fragment): sfCherry2 is a basic (constitutively fluorescent) fluorescent protein published in 2017, derived from Discosoma sp.. It is reported to be a monomer.
   1676..1694    -  promoter       T7 promoter: promoter for bacteriophage T7 RNA polymerase
   1697..1854    +  CDS            lacZα (fragment): LacZα fragment of β-galactosidase; lacZ fragment
   1858..2286    +  rep_origin     f1 ori (sequence partly withheld): f1 bacteriophage origin of replication; arrow indicates direction of (+) strand synthesis
   2314..2364    -  misc_feature   bom (fragment): basis of mobility region from pBR322
   2391..2495    +  promoter       AmpR promoter: bla
   2496..3356    +  CDS            AmpR: β-lactamase; bla; confers resistance to ampicillin, carbenicillin, and related antibiotics
