[The description below was written by a language model from this plasmid's Addgene catalogue record and pLannotate feature annotations shown in this document.]
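Description:
pISH-mCherry is a small bacterial plasmid (about 3.5 kb in the sequenced record) built on the pGEM-T Easy cloning backbone and intended as a template for in vitro transcription of a riboprobe for in situ hybridization. It is propagated in E. coli as a high-copy plasmid through a ColE1/pUC-type origin and selected with ampicillin via the β-lactamase gene under its native promoter. The backbone also carries an f1 phage origin, which allows single-stranded DNA production, and the usual lac promoter/operator and lacZα remnants that flank the cloning site in this vector family.

The insert is a 492 bp partial fragment of the mCherry coding sequence, derived from a Discosoma red fluorescent protein; the automated annotation labels it as a fragment of the closely related sfCherry2, which reflects sequence similarity rather than a different insert. It is not an expression cassette, since only part of the reading frame is present. The fragment lies between opposing bacteriophage SP6 and T7 promoters and is annotated on the minus strand, reading in the same direction as T7 and opposite to SP6. Transcription from SP6 therefore yields RNA complementary to mCherry mRNA, consistent with the depositor's note that the plasmid is linearized with SacII and transcribed with SP6 RNA polymerase to make the probe; linearization gives defined run-off transcripts. A short hit to a hornet peptide next to the insert is most likely a spurious match within polylinker sequence.

The resulting antisense probe detects mCherry transcripts in tissue. The associated work concerns mouse olfactory sensory neurons, though the record does not specify which reporter lines were probed.
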