Addgene plasmid #105481: pISH-mCherry
Purpose: to generate a riboprobe for in situ hybridazation
Depositing lab: Peter Mombaerts. Depositing organization: Max Planck Research Unit for Neurogenetics. Publication: The beta2-adrenergic receptor as a surrogate odorant receptor in mouse olfactory sensory neurons. Omura M, Grosmaitre X, Ma M, Mombaerts P. Mol Cell Neurosci. 2014 Jan;58:1-10. doi: 10.1016/j.mcn.2013.10.010. Epub 2013 Nov 6. PubMed 24211702.
Backbone
  Vector backbone: pGEM-Teasy
  Backbone size w/o insert (bp): 3015
  Vector type: to ganerate riboprobe
Growth in bacteria
  Bacterial resistance: Ampicillin, 100 μg/mL
  Growth temperature: 37°C
  Growth strain: DH5alpha
  Copy number: High Copy
Gene/Insert
  Gene/Insert name: mCherry
  Species: Discosoma
  Insert size (bp): 492
  Cloning method: Unknown
  Sequencing primers: 5′ M13-for; 3′ M13-Reverse
Terms and licenses: Academic/Nonprofit Terms; Industry Terms: Not Available to Industry
Depositor comments: Linearize with SacII, use SP6 RNA polymerase for IVT.
How to cite: pISH-mCherry was a gift from Peter Mombaerts (Addgene plasmid # 105481 ; http://n2t.net/addgene:105481 ; RRID:Addgene_105481)
