>Addgene plasmid #105481 | pISH-mCherry | depositor partial sequence | sequence record 199703 | insert: sequenced with M13-for primer
GCTCCCGGCCGCCATGGCGGCCGCGGGAATTCGATTGGATAACATGGCCATCATCAAGGAGTTCATGCGC
TTCAAGGTGCACATGGAGGGCTCCGTGAACGGCCACGAGTTCGAGATCGAGGGCGAGGGCGAGGGCCGCC
CCTACGAGGGCACCCAGACCGCCAAGCTGAAGGTGACCAAGGGTGGCCCCCTGCCCTTCGCCTGGGACAT
CCTGTCCCCTCAGTTCATGTACGGCTCCAAGGCCTACGTGAAGCACCCCGCCGACATCCCCGACTACTTG
AAGCTGTCCTTCCCCGAGGGCTTCAAGTGGGAGCGCGTGATGAACTTCGAGGACGGCGGCGTGGTGACCG
TGACCCAGGACTCCTCCCTGCAGGACGGCGAGTTCATCTACAAGGTGAAGCTGCGCGGCACCAACTTCCC
CTCCGACGGCCCCGTAATGCAGAAGAAGACCATGGGCTGGGAGGCCTCCTCCGAGCGGATGTACCCCGAG
GACGGCGCCCTGAAGGGCGAGATCAAGCAGAGGCTGAAAATCACTAGTGAATTCGCGGCCGCCTGCAGGT
CGACCATATGGGAGAGCTCCCAACGCGTTGGATGCATAGCTTGAGTATTCTATAGTGTCACCTAAATAGC
TTGGCGTAATCATGGTCATAGCTGTTTCCTGTGTGAAATTGTTATCCGCTCACAATTCCACACAACATAC
GAGCCGGAAGCATAAAGTGTAAAGCCTGGGGTGCCTAATGAGTGAGCTAACTCACATTAATTGCGTTGCG
CTCACTGCCCGCTTTCCAGTCGGGAAACCTGTCGTGCCAGCTGCATTAATGAATCGGCCAACGCGCGGGG
AGAGGCGGTTTGCGTATTGGGCGCTCTTCCGCTTCCTCGCTCACTGACTCGCTGCGCTCG
